>Addgene plasmid #183944 | p416-GPD-HA-PPK(mutant) | addgene full sequence | sequence record 363303 | Addgene NGS Result
GACGAAAGGGCCTCGTGATACGCCTATTTTTATAGGTTAATGTCATGATAATAATGGTTTCTTAGACGGA
TCGCTTGCCTGTAACTTACACGCGCCTCGTATCTTTTAATGATGGAATAATTTGGGAATTTACTCTGTGT
TTATTTATTTTTATGTTTTGTATTTGGATTTTAGAAAGTAAATAAAGAAGGTAGAAGAGTTACGGAATGA
AGAAAAAAAAATAAACAAAGGTTTAAAAAATTTCAACAAAAAGCGTACTTTACATATATATTTATTAGAC
AAGAAAAGCAGATTAAATAGATATACATTCGATTAACGATAAGTAAAATGTAAAATCACAGGATTTTCGT
GTGTGGTCTTCTACACAGACAAGATGAAACAATTCGGCATTAATACCTGAGAGCAGGAAGAGCAAGATAA
AAGGTAGTATTTGTTGGCGATCCCCCTAGAGTCTTTTACATCTTCGGAAAACAAAAACTATTTTTTCTTT
AATTTCTTTTTTTACTTTCTATTTTTAATTTATATATTTATATTAAAAAATTTAAATTATAATTATTTTT
ATAGCACGTGATGAAAAGGACCCAGGTGGCACTTTTCGGGGAAATGTGCGCGGAACCCCTATTTGTTTAT
TTTTCTAAATACATTCAAATATGTATCCGCTCATGAGACAATAACCCTGATAAATGCTTCAATAATATTG
AAAAAGGAAGAGTATGAGTATTCAACATTTCCGTGTCGCCCTTATTCCCTTTTTTGCGGCATTTTGCCTT
CCTGTTTTTGCTCACCCAGAAACGCTGGTGAAAGTAAAAGATGCTGAAGATCAGTTGGGTGCACGAGTGG
GTTACATCGAACTGGATCTCAACAGCGGTAAGATCCTTGAGAGTTTTCGCCCCGAAGAACGTTTTCCAAT
GATGAGCACTTTTAAAGTTCTGCTATGTGGCGCGGTATTATCCCGTATTGACGCCGGGCAAGAGCAACTC
GGTCGCCGCATACACTATTCTCAGAATGACTTGGTTGAGTACTCACCAGTCACAGAAAAGCATCTTACGG
ATGGCATGACAGTAAGAGAATTATGCAGTGCTGCCATAACCATGAGTGATAACACTGCGGCCAACTTACT
TCTGACAACGATCGGAGGACCGAAGGAGCTAACCGCTTTTTTGCACAACATGGGGGATCATGTAACTCGC
CTTGATCGTTGGGAACCGGAGCTGAATGAAGCCATACCAAACGACGAGCGTGACACCACGATGCCTGTAG
CAATGGCAACAACGTTGCGCAAACTATTAACTGGCGAACTACTTACTCTAGCTTCCCGGCAACAATTAAT
AGACTGGATGGAGGCGGATAAAGTTGCAGGACCACTTCTGCGCTCGGCCCTTCCGGCTGGCTGGTTTATT
GCTGATAAATCTGGAGCCGGTGAGCGTGGGTCTCGCGGTATCATTGCAGCACTGGGGCCAGATGGTAAGC
CCTCCCGTATCGTAGTTATCTACACGACGGGGAGTCAGGCAACTATGGATGAACGAAATAGACAGATCGC
TGAGATAGGTGCCTCACTGATTAAGCATTGGTAACTGTCAGACCAAGTTTACTCATATATACTTTAGATT
GATTTAAAACTTCATTTTTAATTTAAAAGGATCTAGGTGAAGATCCTTTTTGATAATCTCATGACCAAAA
TCCCTTAACGTGAGTTTTCGTTCCACTGAGCGTCAGACCCCGTAGAAAAGATCAAAGGATCTTCTTGAGA
TCCTTTTTTTCTGCGCGTAATCTGCTGCTTGCAAACAAAAAAACCACCGCTACCAGCGGTGGTTTGTTTG
CCGGATCAAGAGCTACCAACTCTTTTTCCGAAGGTAACTGGCTTCAGCAGAGCGCAGATACCAAATACTG
TTCTTCTAGTGTAGCCGTAGTTAGGCCACCACTTCAAGAACTCTGTAGCACCGCCTACATACCTCGCTCT
GCTAATCCTGTTACCAGTGGCTGCTGCCAGTGGCGATAAGTCGTGTCTTACCGGGTTGGACTCAAGACGA
TAGTTACCGGATAAGGCGCAGCGGTCGGGCTGAACGGGGGGTTCGTGCACACAGCCCAGCTTGGAGCGAA
CGACCTACACCGAACTGAGATACCTACAGCGTGAGCTATGAGAAAGCGCCACGCTTCCCGAAGGGAGAAA
GGCGGACAGGTATCCGGTAAGCGGCAGGGTCGGAACAGGAGAGCGCACGAGGGAGCTTCCAGGGGGAAAC
GCCTGGTATCTTTATAGTCCTGTCGGGTTTCGCCACCTCTGACTTGAGCGTCGATTTTTGTGATGCTCGT
CAGGGGGGCGGAGCCTATGGAAAAACGCCAGCAACGCGGCCTTTTTACGGTTCCTGGCCTTTTGCTGGCC
TTTTGCTCACATGTTCTTTCCTGCGTTATCCCCTGATTCTGTGGATAACCGTATTACCGCCTTTGAGTGA
GCTGATACCGCTCGCCGCAGCCGAACGACCGAGCGCAGCGAGTCAGTGAGCGAGGAAGCGGAAGAGCGCC
CAATACGCAAACCGCCTCTCCCCGCGCGTTGGCCGATTCATTAATGCAGCTGGCACGACAGGTTTCCCGA
CTGGAAAGCGGGCAGTGAGCGCAACGCAATTAATGTGAGTTAGCTCACTCATTAGGCACCCCAGGCTTTA
CACTTTATGCTTCCGGCTCGTATGTTGTGTGGAATTGTGAGCGGATAACAATTTCACACAGGAAACAGCT
ATGACCATGATTACGCCAAGCGCGCAATTAACCCTCACTAAAGGGAACAAAAGCTGGAGCTCAGTTTATC
ATTATCAATACTCGCCATTTCAAAGAATACGTAAATAATTAATAGTAGTGATTTTCCTAACTTTATTTAG
TCAAAAAATTAGCCTTTTAATTCTGCTGTAACCCGTACATGCCCAAAATAGGGGGCGGGTTACACAGAAT
ATATAACATCGTAGGTGTCTGGGTGAACAGTTTATTCCTGGCATCCACTAAATATAATGGAGCCCGCTTT
TTAAGCTGGCATCCAGAAAAAAAAAGAATCCCAGCACCAAAATATTGTTTTCTTCACCAACCATCAGTTC
ATAGGTCCATTCTCTTAGCGCAACTACAGAGAACAGGGGCACAAACAGGCAAAAAACGGGCACAACCTCA
ATGGAGTGATGCAACCTGCCTGGAGTAAATGATGACACAAGGCAATTGACCCACGCATGTATCTATCTCA
TTTTCTTACACCTTCTATTACCTTCTGCTCTCTCTGATTTGGAAAAAGCTGAAAAAAAAGGTTGAAACCA
GTTCCCTGAAATTATTCCCCTACTTGACTAATAAGTATATAAAGACGGTAGGTATTGATTGTAATTCTGT
AAATCTATTTCTTAAACTTCTTAAATTCTACTTTTATAGTTAGTCTTTTTTTTAGTTTTAAAACACCAGA
ACTTAGTTTCGACGGATTCTAGAACTAGTGGATCCCCCGGGCTGCAGGAATTCGATATCAAGCTTATGTA
CCCATACGATGTTCCAGATTACGCTGGTCAGGAAAAGCTATACATCGAAAAAGAGCTCAGTTGGTTATCG
TTCAATGAACGCGTGCTTCAGGAAGCGGCGGACAAATCTAACCCGCTGATTGAAAGGATGCGTTTCCTGG
GGATCTATTCCAATAACCTTGATGAGTTCTATAAAGTCCGCTTCGCTGAACTGAAGCGACGCATCATTAT
TAGCGAAGAACAAGGCTCCAACTCTCATTCCCGCCATTTACTGGGCAAAATTCAGTCCCGGGTGCTGAAA
GCCGATCAGGAATTCGACGGCCTCTACAACGAGCTATTGCTGGAGATGGCGCGCAACCAGATCTTCCTGA
TTAATGAACGCCAGCTCTCCGTCAATCAACAAAACTGGCTGCGTCATTATTTTAAGCAGTATCTGCGTCA
GCACATTACGCCGATTTTAATCAATCCTGACACTGACTTAGTGCAGTTCCTGAAAGATGATTACACCTAT
CTGGCGGTGGAAATTATCCGTGGCGATACCATCCGTTACGCGCTGCTGGAGATCCCATCAGATAAAGTGC
CGCGCTTTGTGAATTTACCGCCAGAAGCGCCGCGTCGACGCAAGCCGATGATTCTTCTGGATAACATTCT
GCGTTACTGCCTTGATGATATTTTCAAAGGCTTCTTTGATTATGACGCGCTGAATGCCTATTCAATGAAG
ATGACCCGCGATGCCGAATACGATTTAGTGCATGAGATGGAAGCCAGCCTGATGGAGTTGATGTCTTCCA
GTCTCAAGCAGCGTTTAACTGCTGAGCCGGTGCGTTTTGTTTATCAGCGCGATATGCCCAATGCGCTGGT
TGAAGTGTTACGCGAAAAACTGACTATTTCCCGCTACGACTCCATCGTCCCCGGCGGTCGTTATCATAAT
TTTAAAGACTTTATTAATTTCCCCAATGTCGGCAAAGCCAATCTGGTGAACAAACCACTGCCGCGTTTAC
GCCATATTTGGTTTGATAAAGCCCAGTTCCGCAATGGTTTTGATGCCATTCGCGAACGCGATGTGTTGCT
CTATTATCCTTATCACACCTTTGAGCATGTGCTGGAACTGCTGCGTCAGGCTTCGTTCGACCCGAGCGTA
CTGGCGATTAAAATTAACATTTACCGCGTGGCGAAAGATTCACGCATCATCGACTCGATGATCCACGCCG
CACATAACGGTAAGAAAGTCACCGTGGTGGTTGAGTTACAGGCGCGTTTCGACGAAGAAGCCAACATTCA
CTGGGCGAAGCGCCTGACCGAAGCAGGCGTGCACGTTATCTTCTCTGCGCCGGGGCTGAAAATTGCGGCC
AAACTGTTCCTGATTTCACGTAAAGAAAACGGTGAAGTGGTGCGTTATGCAGCGATCGGGACCGGGAACT
TTAACGAAAAAACCGCGCGTCTTTATACTGACTATTCGTTGCTGACCGCCGATGCGCGCATCACCAACGA
AGTACGGCGGGTATTTAACTTTATTGAAAACCCATACCGTCCGGTGACATTTGATTATTTAATGGTATCG
CCGCAAAACTCCCGCCGCCTATTGTATGAAATGGTGGACCGCGAGATCGCCAACGCGCAGCAAGGGCTGC
CCAGTGGTATCACCCTGAAGCTAAATAACCTTGTCGATAAAGGCCTGGTTGATCGTCTGTATGCGGCCTC
CAGCTCCGGCGTACCGGTTAATCTGCTGGTTCGCGGAATGTGTTCGCTGATCCCCAATCTGGAAGGCATT
AGCGACAACATTCGTGCCATCAGTATTGTTGACCGTTACCTTGAAGCCGACCGGGTTTATATTTTTGAAA
ATGGCGGCGATAAAAAGGTCTACCTTTCTTCCGCCGACTGGATGACGCGCAATATTGATTATCGTATTGA
AGTGGCGACGCCGCTGCTCGATCCGCGCCTGAAGCAGCGGGTACTGGACATCATCGACATATTGTTCAGC
GATACGGTCAAAGCACGTTATATCGATAAAGAACTCAGTAATCGCTACGTTCCCCGCGGCAATCGCCGCA
AAGTACGGGCGCAGTTGGCGATTTATGACTACATCAAATCACTCGAACAACCTGAATAACTCGAGTCATG
TAATTAGTTATGTCACGCTTACATTCACGCCCTCCCCCCACATCCGCTCTAACCGAAAAGGAAGGAGTTA
GACAACCTGAAGTCTAGGTCCCTATTTATTTTTTTATAGTTATGTTAGTATTAAGAACGTTATTTATATT
TCAAATTTTTCTTTTTTTTCTGTACAGACGCGTGTACGCATGTAACATTATACTGAAAACCTTGCTTGAG
AAGGTTTTGGGACGCTCGAAGGCTTTAATTTGCGGCCGGTACCCAATTCGCCCTATAGTGAGTCGTATTA
CGCGCGCTCACTGGCCGTCGTTTTACAACGTCGTGACTGGGAAAACCCTGGCGTTACCCAACTTAATCGC
CTTGCAGCACATCCCCCTTTCGCCAGCTGGCGTAATAGCGAAGAGGCCCGCACCGATCGCCCTTCCCAAC
AGTTGCGCAGCCTGAATGGCGAATGG
[124 nt withheld, positions 6047-6170]
C
[91 nt withheld, positions 6172-6262]
A
[49 nt withheld, positions 6264-6312]
CCTTTGACGTTGGAGTCCACGTTCTTT
[37 nt withheld, positions 6340-6376]
ACCCTATCTCGGTCTATTCTTTTGATTTATAAGGGATTTTGCCGATTTCGGCCTATTGGTTAAAAAATGA
GCTGATTTAACAAAAATTTAACGCGAATTTTAACAAAATATTAACGCTTACAATTTCCTGATGCGGTATT
TTCTCCTTACGCATCTGTGCGGTATTTCACACCGCATAGGGTAATAACTGATATAATTAAATTGAAGCTC
TAATTTGTGAGTTTAGTATACATGCATTTACTTATAATACAGTTTTTTAGTTTTGCTGGCCGCATCTTCT
CAAATATGCTTCCCAGCCTGCTTTTCTGTAACGTTCACCCTCTACCTTAGCATCCCTTCCCTTTGCAAAT
AGTCCTCTTCCAACAATAATAATGTCAGATCCTGTAGAGACCACATCATCCACGGTTCTATACTGTTGAC
CCAATGCGTCTCCCTTGTCATCTAAACCCACACCGGGTGTCATAATCAACCAATCGTAACCTTCATCTCT
TCCACCCATGTCTCTTTGAGCAATAAAGCCGATAACAAAATCTTTGTCGCTCTTCGCAATGTCAACAGTA
CCCTTAGTATATTCTCCAGTAGATAGGGAGCCCTTGCATGACAATTCTGCTAACATCAAAAGGCCTCTAG
GTTCCTTTGTTACTTCTTCTGCCGCCTGCTTCAAACCGCTAACAATACCTGGGCCCACCACACCGTGTGC
ATTCGTAATGTCTGCCCATTCTGCTATTCTGTATACACCCGCAGAGTACTGCAATTTGACTGTATTACCA
ATGTCAGCAAATTTTCTGTCTTCGAAGAGTAAAAAATTGTACTTGGCGGATAATGCCTTTAGCGGCTTAA
CTGTGCCCTCCATGGAAAAATCAGTCAAGATATCCACATGTGTTTTTAGTAAACAAATTTTGGGACCTAA
TGCTTCAACTAACTCCAGTAATTCCTTGGTGGTACGAACATCCAATGAAGCACACAAGTTTGTTTGCTTT
TCGTGCATGATATTAAATAGCTTGGCAGCAACAGGACTAGGATGAGTAGCAGCACGTTCCTTATATGTAG
CTTTCGACATGATTTATCTTCGTTTCCTGCAGGTTTTTGTTCTGTGCAGTTGGGTTAAGAATACTGGGCA
ATTTCATGTTTCTTCAACACTACATATGCGTATATATACCAATCTAAGTCTGTGCTCCTTCCTTCGTTCT
TCCTTCTGTTCGGAGATTACCGAATCAAAAAAATTTCAAGGAAACCGAAATCAAAAAAAAGAATAAAAAA
AAAATGATGAATTGAAAAGGTGGTATGGTGCACTCTCAGTACAATCTGCTCTGATGCCGCATAGTTAAGC
CAGCCCCGACACCCGCCAACACCCGCTGACGCGCCCTGACGGGCTTGTCTGCTCCCGGCATCCGCTTACA
GACAAGCTGTGACCGTCTCCGGGAGCTGCATGTGTCAGAGGTTTTCACCGTCATCACCGAAACGCGCGA
Features (pLannotate 1.2.2; 22 found; start..end, strand, type, name):
     69..572     -  misc_feature   CEN/ARS: S. cerevisiae CEN6 centromere fused to an autonomously replicating sequence
    609..713     +  promoter       AmpR promoter: bla
    714..1574    +  CDS            AmpR: β-lactamase; bla; confers resistance to ampicillin, carbenicillin, and related antibiotics
   1745..2333    +  rep_origin     ori: high-copy-number ColE1/pMB1/pBR322/pUC origin of replication
   2516..2608    +  CDS            lacI (fragment): lac repressor; lacI; The lac repressor binds to the lac operator to inhibit transcription in E. coli. This inhibition can be relieved by adding lactose or isopropyl-β-D-thiogalactopyranoside (IPTG).
   2621..2642    +  protein_bind   CAP binding site: CAP binding activates transcription in the presence of cAMP. E. coli catabolite activator protein
   2657..2687    +  promoter       lac promoter: promoter for the E. coli lac operon
   2695..2711    +  protein_bind   lac operator: The lac repressor binds to the lac operator to inhibit transcription in E. coli. This inhibition can be relieved by adding lactose or isopropyl-β-D-thiogalactopyranoside (IPTG). lac repressor encoded by lacI
   2756..2774    +  promoter       T3 promoter: promoter for bacteriophage T3 RNA polymerase
   2799..3442    +  promoter       GAP promoter: S. cerevisiae TDH3; promoter for glyceraldehyde-3-phosphate dehydrogenase
   3448..3497    +  misc_feature   MCS (fragment): pBluescript multiple cloning site
   3499..3525    +  CDS            3xHA (fragment): three tandem HA epitope tags
   3526..5586    +  CDS            ppk: PPK1_ECOLI - Experimental evidence at protein level: Swiss-Prot protein existence level 1. Catalyzes the reversible transfer of the terminal phosphate of ATP to form a long-chain polyphosphate (polyP). Can form linear polymers of orthophosphate with chain lengths up to 1000 or more. Can use GTP instead of ATP, but the efficiency of GTP is 5% that of ATP. Also exhibits several other enzymatic activities, which include: ATP synthesis from polyP in the presence of excess ADP, general nucleoside- diphosphate kinase activity, linear guanosine 5'-tetraphosphate (ppppG) synthesis and autophosphorylat
   5596..5843    +  terminator     CYC1 terminator: S. cerevisiae CYC1; transcription terminator for CYC1
   5862..5880    -  promoter       T7 promoter: promoter for bacteriophage T7 RNA polymerase
   5888..6043    +  CDS            lacZα (fragment): LacZα fragment of β-galactosidase; lacZ fragment
   6047..6475    +  rep_origin     f1 ori (sequence partly withheld): f1 bacteriophage origin of replication; arrow indicates direction of (+) strand synthesis
   6503..6554    -  misc_feature   bom (fragment): basis of mobility region from pBR322
   6633..7436    -  CDS            URA3: orotidine-5'-phosphate decarboxylase, required for uracil biosynthesis; S. cerevisiae URA3; yeast auxotrophic marker, counterselectable with 5-fluoroorotic acid (5-FOA)
   7437..7652    -  promoter       URA3 promoter: S. cerevisiae URA3
   7660..7709    -  misc_feature   bom (fragment): basis of mobility region from pBR322
   7811..1       -  CDS            rop (fragment) (across the origin): Rop protein, which maintains plasmids at low copy number; rop
