[The description below was written by a language model from this plasmid's Addgene catalogue record and pLannotate feature annotations shown in this document.]
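Description:
p416-GPD-HA-PPK(mutant) is a yeast expression shuttle plasmid of about 7.8 kb built on the p416 backbone. It is maintained in Saccharomyces cerevisiae through a CEN6/ARS element, which gives stable, low-copy centromeric propagation. Selection is by the URA3 marker under its own promoter, which complements uracil auxotrophy and can be counterselected with 5-FOA. In E. coli it replicates from a high-copy ColE1/pUC-type origin and is selected with ampicillin through the bla gene. The backbone also carries pBluescript-derived remnants: an f1 origin, lac promoter/operator and lacZα fragments, and T3 and T7 promoters flanking the expression cassette.

The cassette uses the strong constitutive GPD (TDH3, annotated as GAP) promoter to drive the E. coli ppk gene, followed by the CYC1 transcription terminator. PPK is the bacterial polyphosphate kinase, which transfers the terminal phosphate of ATP to build long-chain polyphosphate. The coding sequence carries an N-terminal HA epitope; the short annotated match to a 3xHA feature is consistent with a single HA copy, useful for immunodetection. According to the record, this version has His435, His454 and His592 changed to alanine, producing a catalytic mutant, and it was assembled by Gibson cloning.

The construct expresses catalytically inactive PPK in yeast. It would most naturally serve as a negative control alongside an active PPK construct, helping to attribute effects to ectopic, nonvacuolar polyphosphate synthesis rather than to the presence of the bacterial protein, although the record does not spell out this pairing. The associated publication concerns stress responses triggered by nonvacuolar polyphosphate.
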