Addgene plasmid #183944: p416-GPD-HA-PPK(mutant)
Purpose: Expresses HA-tagged catalytic mutant of E. coli PPK from yeast GPD promoter
Depositing lab: Michael Downey. Depositing organization: University of Ottawa. Publication: Ddp1 Cooperates with Ppx1 to Counter a Stress Response Initiated by Nonvacuolar Polyphosphate. McCarthy L, Abramchuk I, Wafy G, Denoncourt A, Lavallee-Adam M, Downey M. mBio. 2022 Aug 30;13(4):e0039022. doi: 10.1128/mbio.00390-22. Epub 2022 Jul 7. PubMed 35862758.
Backbone
  Vector backbone: p416
  Vector type: Yeast Expression
  Selectable markers: URA3
Growth in bacteria
  Bacterial resistance: Ampicillin, 100 μg/mL
  Growth temperature: 37°C
  Growth strain: DH5alpha
  Copy number: High Copy
Gene/Insert
  Gene/Insert name: PPK(mutant)
  Species: E. coli
  Mutation: mutations in His435, His454, and His592 to Alanine
  Entrez Gene: ppk (a.k.a. b2501, ECK2497)
  Promoter: GPD
  Tag / fusion protein: HA (N terminal on insert)
  Cloning method: Gibson Cloning
Terms and licenses: Academic/Nonprofit Terms; Industry Terms: Not Available to Industry
How to cite: p416-GPD-HA-PPK(mutant) was a gift from Michael Downey (Addgene plasmid # 183944 ; http://n2t.net/addgene:183944 ; RRID:Addgene_183944)
